>Addgene plasmid #66937 | pGL3-LRR | addgene partial sequence | sequence record 118564 | ccdB-Fwd 5'-GCATGATGACCACCGATATG-3'
CGTTATCGGGGAAGAAGTGGCTGATCTCAGCCACCGCGAAAATGACATCAAAAACGCCATTAACCTGATG
TTCTGGGGAATATAAATGTCAGGCTCCCTTATACACAGCCAGTCTGCAGGTCGACCATAGTGACTGGATA
TGTTGTGTTTTACAGTATTATGTAGTCTGTTTTTTATGCAAAATCTAATTTAATATATTGATATTTATAT
CATTTTACGTTTCTCGTTCAGCTTTCTTGTACAAAGTGGTGATGGGCTAGCACGCGTAAGAGCTCGGTAC
CTATCGATAGAGAAATGTTCTGGCACCTGCACTTGCACTGGGGACAGCCTATTTTGCTAGTTTGTTTTGT
TTCGTTTTGTTTTGATGGAGAGCGTATGTTAGTACTATCGATTCACACAAAAAACCAACACACAGATGTA
ATGAAAATAAAGATATTTTATTGCGGCCGCTCCAAGTACCTCCCGTACCTTAATATTACTTACTTATCAT
GGTAGCTTGGGCTGGCGTAATAGCGAAGAGGCCCGCACCGATCGCCCTTCCCAACAGTTGCGCAGCCTGA
ATGGCGAATGGCAAATTGTAAGCGTTAATATTTTGTTAAAATTCGCGTTAAATTTTTGTTAAATCAGCTC
ATTTTTTAACCAATAGGCCGAAATCGGCAAAATCCCTTATAAATCAAAAGAATAGACCGAGATAGGGT
[37 nt withheld, positions 699-735]
AAAGAACGTGGACTCCAACGTCAAAGG
[49 nt withheld, positions 763-811]
T
[91 nt withheld, positions 813-903]
G
[124 nt withheld, positions 905-1028]
CAGGTGGCACTTTTCGGG
