>Addgene plasmid #66937 | pGL3-LRR | addgene partial sequence | sequence record 118566 | CAT-R 5'-GCAACTGACTGAAATGCCTC-3'
ATGCCATTGGGATATATCAACGGTGGTATATCCAGTGATTTTTTTCTCCATTTTAGCTTCCTTAGCTCCT
GAAAATCTCGACGGATCCTAACTCAAAATCCACACATTATACGAGCCGGAAGCATAAAGTGTAAAGCCTG
GGGTGCCTAATGCGGCCGCCATAGTGACTGGATATGTTGTGTTTTACAGTATTATGTAGTCTGTTTTTTA
TGCAAAATCTAATTTAATATATTGATATTTATATCATTTTACGTTTCTCGTTCAGCTTTTTTGTACAAAC
TTGTGATGGGCTCGAGATCTGCGATCTGCATCTCAATTAGTCAGCAACCATAGTCCCGCCCCTAACTCCG
CCCATCCCGCCCCTAACTCCGCCCAGTTCCGCCCATTCTCCGCCCCATCGCTGACTAATTTTTTTTATTT
ATGCAGAGGCCGAGGCCGCCTCGGCCTCTGAGCTATTCCAGAAGTAGTGAGGAGGCTTTTTTGGAGGCCT
AGGCTTTTGCAAAAAGCTTGGCATTCCGGTACTGTTGGTAAAGCCACCATGGAAGACGCCAAAAACATAA
AGAAAGGCCCGGCGCCATTCTATCCGCTGGAAGATGGAACCGCTGGAGAGCAACTGCATAAGGCTATGAA
GAGATACGCCCTGGTTCCTGGAACAATTGCTTTTACAGATGCACATATCGAGGTGGACATCACTTACGCT
GAGTACTTCGAAATGTCCGTTCGGTTGGCAGAAGCTATGAAACGATATGGGCTGAATACAAATCACAGAA
TCGTCGTATGCAGTGAAAACTCTCTTCAATTCTTTATGCCGGTGTTGGGCGCGTTATTTATCGGAGTTGC
AGTTGCGCCCGCGAACGACATTTATAATGAACGTGAATTGCTCAACAGTATGGGCATTTCGCAGCCTACC
GTGGTGTTCGTTTCCAAAAA
