[The description below was written by a language model from this plasmid's Addgene catalogue record.]
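Description:
pGL3-LRR is an empty Gateway destination vector built on the Promega pGL3 luciferase reporter backbone (about 5 kb before modification) and classed as a mammalian expression/luciferase plasmid. The backbone was modified by inserting a Gateway cassette upstream of a basal SV40 promoter that drives the luciferase reporter. The cassette carries a chloramphenicol resistance gene and the ccdB counter-selection gene, flanked by attR1 and attR2 recombination sites. In this version the cassette sits in reverse orientation (attR2 followed by attR1 relative to the promoter), so a fragment transferred from an attL-flanked entry clone by LR recombination should end up inverted with respect to the reporter, compared with a forward-oriented destination vector.

In bacteria the plasmid is selected with both ampicillin (the backbone marker) and chloramphenicol (the cassette marker). Because ccdB is toxic to standard E. coli strains, the unrecombined vector has to be maintained in a ccdB-tolerant strain. After recombination the ccdB/chloramphenicol cassette is replaced by the incoming fragment, which allows recombinants to be recovered in ordinary strains. The record gives no copy number and includes no feature table, so the origin of replication and other backbone elements are not documented here.

The design suits enhancer-type reporter assays. Candidate genomic fragments are placed next to a minimal promoter that gives low luciferase output on its own, and any increase in luciferase activity in transfected mammalian cells indicates regulatory activity. The associated publication describes enhancer scanning to locate regulatory regions across genomic loci. The reverse-orientation vector allows such fragments to be tested for orientation-independent activity.
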