Addgene plasmid #66937: pGL3-LRR
Purpose: (Empty Backbone) Destination vector; gateway cassette cloned upstream of basal promoter driving luciferase. Reverse orientation (attR2, attR1).
Depositing lab: Alvaro Monteiro. Depositing organization: H. Lee Moffitt Cancer Center and Research Institute. Publication: Enhancer scanning to locate regulatory regions in genomic loci. Buckley M, Gjyshi A, Mendoza-Fandino G, Baskin R, Carvalho RS, Carvalho MA, Woods NT, Monteiro AN. Nat Protoc. 2016 Jan;11(1):46-60. doi: 10.1038/nprot.2015.136. Epub 2015 Dec 10. PubMed 26658467.
Backbone
  Vector backbone: pGL3
  Backbone manufacturer: Promega
  Backbone size (bp): 5010
  Modifications to backbone: Inserted the cassette contains the chloramphenicol resistance gene and the ccdB gene flanked by attR1 and attR2 sites.
  Vector type: Mammalian Expression, Luciferase
  Promoter: SV-40
Growth in bacteria
  Bacterial resistance: Chloramphenicol and Ampicillin, 25 & 100 μg/mL
  Growth temperature: 37°C
  Growth strain: ccdB Survival
  Copy number: Unknown
Gene/Insert
  Cloning method: Restriction Enzyme
  Sequencing primers: 5′ CCTCGGCCTCTGCATAAATA
Terms and licenses: Academic/Nonprofit Terms; Industry Terms: Not Available to Industry
How to cite: pGL3-LRR was a gift from Alvaro Monteiro (Addgene plasmid # 66937 ; http://n2t.net/addgene:66937 ; RRID:Addgene_66937)
